Addgene plasmid #162996: pAT15416-BEAR-mScarlet-target-BFP
Purpose: plasmid expressing an sgRNA targeting the BEAR-mScarlet plasmid along with a TagBFP marker
Depositing lab: Ervin Welker. Depositing organization: HUN-REN Research Centre for Natural Sciences. Publication: BEAR reveals that increased fidelity variants can successfully reduce the mismatch tolerance of adenine but not cytosine base editors. Talas A, Simon DA, Kulcsar PI, Varga E, Krausz SL, Welker E. Nat Commun. 2021 Nov 3;12(1):6353. doi: 10.1038/s41467-021-26461-y. PubMed 34732717.
Backbone
  Vector backbone: pUC19
  Vector type: Mammalian Expression, CRISPR
  Selectable markers: TagBFP
Growth in bacteria
  Bacterial resistance: Ampicillin, 100 μg/mL
  Growth temperature: 37°C
  Growth strain: NEB Stable
  Copy number: High Copy
Gene/Insert
  Gene/Insert name: sgRNA targeting the BEAR-mScarlet plasmid
  gRNA/shRNA sequence: GCAGACAAGTGCATAGACTG
  Species: Synthetic; S. pyogenes
  Promoter: U6
  Cloning method: Restriction Enzyme; 5′ cloning site BpiI (destroyed during cloning); 3′ cloning site BpiI (destroyed during cloning)
  Sequencing primers: 5′ ggctgttagagagataattgg
Terms and licenses: Academic/Nonprofit Terms; Industry Terms: Not Available to Industry
How to cite: pAT15416-BEAR-mScarlet-target-BFP was a gift from Ervin Welker (Addgene plasmid # 162996 ; http://n2t.net/addgene:162996 ; RRID:Addgene_162996)
