[The description below was written by a language model from this plasmid's Addgene catalogue record and pLannotate feature annotations shown in this document.]
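Description:
pAT15416-BEAR-mScarlet-target-BFP is a small (about 3.4 kb) pUC19-based plasmid for transient mammalian expression of a CRISPR guide RNA together with a blue fluorescent marker. In bacteria it is maintained through the high-copy ColE1/pUC origin and selected with ampicillin via the β-lactamase gene and its native bla promoter. It carries no mammalian drug-resistance cassette; the listed "selectable marker" is TagBFP fluorescence.

The payload consists of two independent expression units in the same orientation. In the first, the human U6 RNA polymerase III promoter drives a single guide RNA made of a synthetic spacer fused to the Streptococcus pyogenes Cas9 guide scaffold. The spacer was inserted by BpiI restriction cloning, which destroyed both sites. It is directed against the target site in the companion BEAR-mScarlet reporter plasmid rather than an endogenous gene. In the second unit, the EF-1α core promoter drives TagBFP, a rapidly maturing monomeric blue fluorescent protein, and the transcript is terminated by the bovine growth hormone polyadenylation signal. The plasmid encodes no Cas9 or base editor, so the nuclease or editor must be supplied from a separate construct.

The associated publication uses the BEAR system to compare the mismatch tolerance of adenine and cytosine base editors, including increased-fidelity variants. In that context, this plasmid would be co-transfected with the BEAR-mScarlet reporter and an SpCas9-derived editor. TagBFP identifies the cells that received the guide plasmid, so editing-dependent mScarlet signal can be assessed within the transfected population. The record does not describe how the reporter itself works.
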