Features (pLannotate 1.2.2; 8 found; start..end, strand, type, name):
     53..293     +  promoter       U6 promoter: RNA polymerase III promoter for human U6 snRNA
    322..397     +  misc_RNA       gRNA scaffold: guide RNA scaffold for the Streptococcus pyogenes CRISPR/Cas9 system
    432..643     +  promoter       EF-1α core promoter: core promoter for human elongation factor EF-1α
    669..1367    +  CDS            TagBFP: TagBFP is a basic (constitutively fluorescent) blue fluorescent protein published in 2008, derived from Entacmaea quadricolor. It is reported to be a very rapidly-maturing monomer with very low acid sensitivity.
   1407..1518    +  polyA_signal   bGH poly(A) signal: bovine growth hormone polyadenylation signal
   1679..2267    -  rep_origin     ori: high-copy-number ColE1/pMB1/pBR322/pUC origin of replication
   2438..3298    -  CDS            AmpR: β-lactamase; bla; confers resistance to ampicillin, carbenicillin, and related antibiotics
   3299..3403    -  promoter       AmpR promoter: bla
>Addgene plasmid #162996 | pAT15416-BEAR-mScarlet-target-BFP | addgene full sequence | sequence record 322150 | Addgene NGS Result
CATTTCCCCGAAAAGTGCCACCTGACGTCCAGCAGAGATCCACTTTGGCGCCGAGGGCCTATTTCCCATG
ATTCCTTCATATTTGCATATACGATACAAGGCTGTTAGAGAGATAATTGGAATTAATTTGACTGTAAACA
CAAAGATATTAGTACAAAATACGTGACGTAGAAAGTAATAATTTCTTGGGTAGTTTGCAGTTTTAAAATT
ATGTTTTAAAATGGACTATCATATGCTTACCGTAACTTGAAAGTATTTCGATTTCTTGGCTTTATATATC
TTGTGGAAAGGACGAAACACCGCAGACAAGTGCATAGACTGGTTTTAGAGCTAGAAATAGCAAGTTAAAA
TAAGGCTAGTCCGTTATCAACTTGAAAAAGTGGCACCGAGTCGGTGCTTTTTTGGCTCGAGTGGCTCCGG
TGCCCGTCAGTGGGCAGAGCGCACATCGCCCACAGTCCCCGAGAAGTTGGGGGGAGGGGTCGGCAATTGA
ACCGGTGCCTAGAGAAGGTGGCGCGGGGTAAACTGGGAAAGTGATGTCGTGTACTGGCTCCGCCTTTTTC
CCGAGGGTGGGGGAGAACCGTATATAAGTGCAGTAGTCGCCGTGAACGTTCTTTTTCGCAACGGGTTTGC
CGCCAGAACACAGGTGTCGTGACGCGGGATCCGCCACCATGAGCGAGCTGATTAAGGAGAACATGCACAT
GAAGCTGTACATGGAGGGCACCGTGGACAACCATCACTTCAAGTGCACATCCGAGGGCGAAGGCAAGCCC
TACGAGGGCACCCAGACCATGAGAATCAAGGTGGTCGAGGGCGGCCCTCTCCCCTTCGCCTTCGACATCC
TGGCTACTAGCTTCCTCTACGGCAGCAAGACCTTCATCAACCACACCCAGGGCATCCCCGACTTCTTCAA
GCAGTCCTTCCCTGAGGGCTTCACATGGGAGAGAGTCACCACATACGAAGATGGGGGCGTGCTGACCGCT
ACCCAGGACACCAGCCTCCAGGACGGCTGCCTCATCTACAACGTCAAGATCAGAGGGGTGAACTTCACAT
CCAACGGCCCTGTGATGCAGAAGAAAACACTCGGCTGGGAGGCCTTCACCGAGACGCTGTACCCCGCTGA
CGGCGGCCTGGAAGGCAGAAACGACATGGCCCTGAAGCTCGTGGGCGGGAGCCATCTGATCGCAAACATC
AAGACCACATATAGATCCAAGAAACCCGCTAAGAACCTCAAGATGCCTGGCGTCTACTATGTGGACTACA
GACTGGAAAGAATCAAGGAGGCCAACAACGAGACCTACGTCGAGCAGCACGAGGTGGCAGTGGCCAGATA
CTGCGACCTCCCTAGCAAACTGGGGCACAAGCTTAATTAAGATCTACATGTCCTAGAGCTCGCTGATCAG
CCTCGACTGTGCCTTCTAGTTGCCAGCCATCTGTTGTTTGCCCCTCCCCCGTGCCTTCCTTGACCCTGGA
AGGTGCCACTCCCACTGTCCTTTCCTAATAAAATGAGGAAATTGCATCGCATTGTCTGAGTAGGTGTCAT
TCTATTCTGGGGGGTGGGGTGGGGCAGGACAGCAAGGGGGAGGATTGGGAAGAGAATAGCAGGCATGCTG
GGGAGCGGCCGCTGAGCAAAAGGCCAGCAAAAGGCCAGGAACCGTAAAAAGGCCGCGTTGCTGGCGTTTT
TCCATAGGCTCCGCCCCCCTGACGAGCATCACAAAAATCGACGCTCAAGTCAGAGGTGGCGAAACCCGAC
AGGACTATAAAGATACCAGGCGTTTCCCCCTGGAAGCTCCCTCGTGCGCTCTCCTGTTCCGACCCTGCCG
CTTACCGGATACCTGTCCGCCTTTCTCCCTTCGGGAAGCGTGGCGCTTTCTCATAGCTCACGCTGTAGGT
ATCTCAGTTCGGTGTAGGTCGTTCGCTCCAAGCTGGGCTGTGTGCACGAACCCCCCGTTCAGCCCGACCG
CTGCGCCTTATCCGGTAACTATCGTCTTGAGTCCAACCCGGTAAGACACGACTTATCGCCACTGGCAGCA
GCCACTGGTAACAGGATTAGCAGAGCGAGGTATGTAGGCGGTGCTACAGAGTTCTTGAAGTGGTGGCCTA
ACTACGGCTACACTAGAAGAACAGTATTTGGTATCTGCGCTCTGCTGAAGCCAGTTACCTTCGGAAAAAG
AGTTGGTAGCTCTTGATCCGGCAAACAAACCACCGCTGGTAGCGGTGGTTTTTTTGTTTGCAAGCAGCAG
ATTACGCGCAGAAAAAAAGGATCTCAAGAAGATCCTTTGATCTTTTCTACGGGGTCTGACGCTCAGTGGA
ACGAAAACTCACGTTAAGGGATTTTGGTCATGAGATTATCAAAAAGGATCTTCACCTAGATCCTTTTAAA
TTAAAAATGAAGTTTTAAATCAATCTAAAGTATATATGAGTAAACTTGGTCTGACAGTTACCAATGCTTA
ATCAGTGAGGCACCTATCTCAGCGATCTGTCTATTTCGTTCATCCATAGTTGCCTGACTCCCCGTCGTGT
AGATAACTACGATACGGGAGGGCTTACCATCTGGCCCCAGTGCTGCAATGATACCGCGAGACCCACGCTC
ACCGGCTCCAGATTTATCAGCAATAAACCAGCCAGCCGGAAGGGCCGAGCGCAGAAGTGGTCCTGCAACT
TTATCCGCCTCCATCCAGTCTATTAATTGTTGCCGGGAAGCTAGAGTAAGTAGTTCGCCAGTTAATAGTT
TGCGCAACGTTGTTGCCATTGCTACAGGCATCGTGGTGTCACGCTCGTCGTTTGGTATGGCTTCATTCAG
CTCCGGTTCCCAACGATCAAGGCGAGTTACATGATCCCCCATGTTGTGCAAAAAAGCGGTTAGCTCCTTC
GGTCCTCCGATCGTTGTCAGAAGTAAGTTGGCCGCAGTGTTATCACTCATGGTTATGGCAGCACTGCATA
ATTCTCTTACTGTCATGCCATCCGTAAGATGCTTTTCTGTGACTGGTGAGTACTCAACCAAGTCATTCTG
AGAATAGTGTATGCGGCGACCGAGTTGCTCTTGCCCGGCGTCAATACGGGATAATACCGCGCCACATAGC
AGAACTTTAAAAGTGCTCATCATTGGAAAACGTTCTTCGGGGCGAAAACTCTCAAGGATCTTACCGCTGT
TGAGATCCAGTTCGATGTAACCCACTCGTGCACCCAACTGATCTTCAGCATCTTTTACTTTCACCAGCGT
TTCTGGGTGAGCAAAAACAGGAAGGCAAAATGCCGCAAAAAAGGGAATAAGGGCGACACGGAAATGTTGA
ATACTCATACTCTTCCTTTTTCAATATTATTGAAGCATTTATCAGGGTTATTGTCTCATGAGCGGATACA
TATTTGAATGTATTTAGAAAAATAAACAAATAGGGGTTCCGCGCA
